Addgene plasmid #128306: pET29a-hNABP1
Purpose: Express hNABP1 (a.k.a hSSB2 or SOSSB2) in E. coli with a C-terminal His-tag
Depositing lab: Yuliang Wu. Depositing organization: University of Saskatchewan. Publication: C-termini are essential and distinct for nucleic acid binding of human NABP1 and NABP2. Vidhyasagar V, He Y, Guo M, Ding H, Talwar T, Nguyen V, Nwosu J, Katselis G, Wu Y. Biochim Biophys Acta. 2016 Feb;1860(2):371-83. doi: 10.1016/j.bbagen.2015.11.003. Epub 2015 Nov 10. PubMed 26550690.
Backbone
  Vector backbone: pET29a
  Backbone manufacturer: Novagen
  Backbone size w/o insert (bp): 5371
  Total vector size (bp): 5850
  Modifications to backbone: No
  Vector type: Bacterial Expression
Growth in bacteria
  Bacterial resistance: Kanamycin, 50 μg/mL
  Growth temperature: 37°C
  Growth strain: DH5alpha
  Copy number: High Copy
Gene/Insert
  Gene/Insert name: Human nucleic acid-binding protein 1 (hNABP1) (alt names: human single-stranded DNA binding protein 2 (hSSB2); SOSSB2)
  Species: H. sapiens (human)
  Insert size (bp): 609
  GenBank ID: NM_001031716.3
  Entrez Gene: NABP1 (a.k.a. OBFC2A, SOSS-B2, SSB2)
  Promoter: T7
  Tag / fusion protein: His (C terminal on backbone)
  Cloning method: Restriction Enzyme; 5′ cloning site Nde I (not destroyed); 3′ cloning site Xho I (not destroyed)
  Sequencing primers: 5′ T7 promoter; 3′ T7 terminator
Terms and licenses: Academic/Nonprofit Terms; Industry Terms: Not Available to Industry
How to cite: pET29a-hNABP1 was a gift from Yuliang Wu (Addgene plasmid # 128306 ; http://n2t.net/addgene:128306 ; RRID:Addgene_128306)
