[The description below was written by a language model from this plasmid's Addgene catalogue record and pLannotate feature annotations shown in this document.]
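Description:
pET29a-hNABP1 is a bacterial expression plasmid built on the unmodified Novagen pET29a backbone for producing human nucleic acid-binding protein 1 (NABP1, also called hSSB2, SOSS-B2 or OBFC2A) in E. coli. The roughly 609 bp human coding sequence was inserted between the NdeI and XhoI sites, both of which are retained. This places it directly downstream of the T7 gene 10 ribosome binding site and in frame with the backbone-encoded C-terminal His tag. The annotation software labels this tag as a fragment of a longer His tag, and its 18 nt length corresponds to six histidines. Transcription is driven by a T7 promoter followed by a lac operator and ends at the T7 terminator. The plasmid also carries lacI with its own promoter, so expression is repressed until induction with IPTG in a host that supplies T7 RNA polymerase.

The plasmid is selected with kanamycin through the aph(3')-Ia gene and replicates from a pBR322/ColE1-type origin accompanied by the bom site and the rop gene. The catalogue lists it as high copy, although rop normally restrains copy number. An f1 origin is also present, which allows single-stranded DNA production. The short annotated tetracycline-resistance, AmpR promoter and SET1 fragments appear to be backbone remnants or similarity hits rather than functional elements.

NABP1 is the single-stranded DNA-sensing subunit of the SOSS complex, which acts in the DNA damage response. The His-tagged recombinant protein can be purified by metal-affinity methods, and the associated publication examined the nucleic acid binding properties of human NABP1 and NABP2.
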