Features (pLannotate 1.2.2; 19 found; start..end, strand, type, name):
    192..210     +  promoter       T7 promoter: promoter for bacteriophage T7 RNA polymerase
    211..235     +  protein_bind   lac operator: The lac repressor binds to the lac operator to inhibit transcription in E. coli. This inhibition can be relieved by adding lactose or isopropyl-β-D-thiogalactopyranoside (IPTG). lac repressor encoded by lacI
    250..272     +  RBS            RBS: efficient ribosome binding site from bacteriophage T7 gene 10 (Olins and Rangwala, 1989)
    280..891     +  CDS            NABP1: SOSB2_HUMAN - Also known as OBFC2A, SSB2. Experimental evidence at protein level: Swiss-Prot protein existence level 1. Component of the SOSS complex, a multiprotein complex that functions downstream of the MRN complex to promote DNA repair and G2/M checkpoint. In the SOSS complex, acts as a sensor of single-stranded DNA that binds to single-stranded DNA, in particular to polypyrimidines. The SOSS complex associates with DNA lesions and influences diverse endpoints in the cellular DNA damage response including cell-cycle checkpoint activation, recombinational repair and maintenance of genomic
    898..915     +  CDS            9xHis (fragment): 9xHis affinity tag
    925..974     +  CDS            SET1 (fragment): solubility-enhancement tag derived from T7 phage gene 10B
    982..1029    +  terminator     T7 terminator: transcription terminator for bacteriophage T7 RNA polymerase
   1066..1494    +  rep_origin     f1 ori (sequence partly withheld): f1 bacteriophage origin of replication; arrow indicates direction of (+) strand synthesis
   1547..1604    +  promoter       AmpR promoter (fragment): bla
   1613..2428    -  CDS            KanR: aminoglycoside phosphotransferase; aph(3')-Ia; confers resistance to kanamycin in bacteria or G418 (Geneticin®) in eukaryotes
   2550..3138    +  rep_origin     ori: high-copy-number ColE1/pMB1/pBR322/pUC origin of replication
   3324..3463    -  misc_feature   bom: basis of mobility region from pBR322
   3565..3756    -  CDS            rop: Rop protein, which maintains plasmids at low copy number; rop
   3773..4153    +  CDS            YPB1_ECOLX: Protein predicted: Swiss-Prot protein existence level 4. From Escherichia coli.
   4225..4516    -  CDS            TcR (fragment): tetracycline efflux protein; tet; confers resistance to tetracycline
   4531..4552    -  protein_bind   CAP binding site: CAP binding activates transcription in the presence of cAMP. E. coli catabolite activator protein
   4565..5647    -  CDS            lacI: lac repressor; lacI; The lac repressor binds to the lac operator to inhibit transcription in E. coli. This inhibition can be relieved by adding lactose or isopropyl-β-D-thiogalactopyranoside (IPTG).
   5648..5725    -  promoter       lacI promoter: lacI
   5733..166     -  CDS            TcR (fragment) (across the origin): tetracycline efflux protein; tet; confers resistance to tetracycline
>Addgene plasmid #128306 | pET29a-hNABP1 | addgene full sequence | sequence record 252183 | Addgene NGS Result
TCCCCCGGCCACGGGGCCTGCCACCATACCCACGCCGAAACAAGCGCTCATGAGCCCGAAGTGGCGAGCC
CGATCTTCCCCATCGGTGATGTCGGCGATATAGGCGCCAGCAACCGCACCTGTGGCGCCGGTGATGCCGG
CCACGATGCGTCCGGCGTAGAGGATCGAGATCGATCTCGATCCCGCGAAATTAATACGACTCACTATAGG
GGAATTGTGAGCGGATAACAATTCCCCTCTAGAAATAATTTTGTTTAACTTTAAGAAGGAGATATACATA
TGAATAGGGTCAACGACCCACTTATTTTTATAAGAGATATTAAGCCCGGACTGAAAAACTTAAATGTCGT
CTTTATTGTCCTGGAGATAGGACGCGTGACCAAAACCAAAGACGGCCATGAAGTGAGATCGTGCAAAGTA
GCAGATAAAACGGGCAGCATCACTATTTCCGTGTGGGATGAGATCGGAGGTCTTATACAGCCAGGGGATA
TTATTCGGTTGACCAGAGGGTATGCATCCATGTGGAAAGGATGTCTGACACTTTATACTGGAAGGGGTGG
TGAACTTCAAAAAATTGGGGAATTTTGTATGGTTTATTCAGAAGTGCCAAATTTCAGTGAACCCAACCCA
GATTATCGAGGACAGCAGAACAAAGGGGCACAGAGTGAACAGAAGAATAATTCCATGAATAGTAATATGG
GTACAGGTACATTTGGACCAGTGGGAAATGGTGTTCACACTGGCCCTGAATCAAGGGAACACCAGTTTTC
ACATGCTGGCAGAAGCAATGGCCGGGGACTTATAAATCCACAACTACAAGGAACAGCTAGTAATCAAACA
GTGATGACCACAATAAGTAATGGCAGGGACCCTCGGAGAGCCTTTAAAAGACTCGAGCACCACCACCACC
ACCACTGAGATCCGGCTGCTAACAAAGCCCGAAAGGAAGCTGAGTTGGCTGCTGCCACCGCTGAGCAATA
ACTAGCATAACCCCTTGGGGCCTCTAAACGGGTCTTGAGGGGTTTTTTGCTGAAAGGAGGAACTATATCC
GGATTGGCGAATGGG
[124 nt withheld, positions 1066-1189]
C
[91 nt withheld, positions 1191-1281]
A
[49 nt withheld, positions 1283-1331]
CCTTTGACGTTGGAGTCCACGTTCTTT
[37 nt withheld, positions 1359-1395]
ACCCTATCTCGGTCTATTCTTTTGATTTATAAGGGATTTTGCCGATTTCGGCCTATTGGTTAAAAAATGA
GCTGATTTAACAAAAATTTAACGCGAATTTTAACAAAATATTAACGCTTACAATTTAGGTGGCACTTTTC
GGGGAAATGTGCGCGGAACCCCTATTTGTTTATTTTTCTAAATACATTCAAATATGTATCCGCTCATGAA
TTAATTCTTAGAAAAACTCATCGAGCATCAAATGAAACTGCAATTTATTCATATCAGGATTATCAATACC
ATATTTTTGAAAAAGCCGTTTCTGTAATGAAGGAGAAAACTCACCGAGGCAGTTCCATAGGATGGCAAGA
TCCTGGTATCGGTCTGCGATTCCGACTCGTCCAACATCAATACAACCTATTAATTTCCCCTCGTCAAAAA
TAAGGTTATCAAGTGAGAAATCACCATGAGTGACGACTGAATCCGGTGAGAATGGCAAAAGTTTATGCAT
TTCTTTCCAGACTTGTTCAACAGGCCAGCCATTACGCTCGTCATCAAAATCACTCGCATCAACCAAACCG
TTATTCATTCGTGATTGCGCCTGAGCGAGACGAAATACGCGATCGCTGTTAAAAGGACAATTACAAACAG
GAATCGAATGCAACCGGCGCAGGAACACTGCCAGCGCATCAACAATATTTTCACCTGAATCAGGATATTC
TTCTAATACCTGGAATGCTGTTTTCCCGGGGATCGCAGTGGTGAGTAACCATGCATCATCAGGAGTACGG
ATAAAATGCTTGATGGTCGGAAGAGGCATAAATTCCGTCAGCCAGTTTAGTCTGACCATCTCATCTGTAA
CATCATTGGCAACGCTACCTTTGCCATGTTTCAGAAACAACTCTGGCGCATCGGGCTTCCCATACAATCG
ATAGATTGTCGCACCTGATTGCCCGACATTATCGCGAGCCCATTTATACCCATATAAATCAGCATCCATG
TTGGAATTTAATCGCGGCCTAGAGCAAGACGTTTCCCGTTGAATATGGCTCATAACACCCCTTGTATTAC
TGTTTATGTAAGCAGACAGTTTTATTGTTCATGACCAAAATCCCTTAACGTGAGTTTTCGTTCCACTGAG
CGTCAGACCCCGTAGAAAAGATCAAAGGATCTTCTTGAGATCCTTTTTTTCTGCGCGTAATCTGCTGCTT
GCAAACAAAAAAACCACCGCTACCAGCGGTGGTTTGTTTGCCGGATCAAGAGCTACCAACTCTTTTTCCG
AAGGTAACTGGCTTCAGCAGAGCGCAGATACCAAATACTGTCCTTCTAGTGTAGCCGTAGTTAGGCCACC
ACTTCAAGAACTCTGTAGCACCGCCTACATACCTCGCTCTGCTAATCCTGTTACCAGTGGCTGCTGCCAG
TGGCGATAAGTCGTGTCTTACCGGGTTGGACTCAAGACGATAGTTACCGGATAAGGCGCAGCGGTCGGGC
TGAACGGGGGGTTCGTGCACACAGCCCAGCTTGGAGCGAACGACCTACACCGAACTGAGATACCTACAGC
GTGAGCTATGAGAAAGCGCCACGCTTCCCGAAGGGAGAAAGGCGGACAGGTATCCGGTAAGCGGCAGGGT
CGGAACAGGAGAGCGCACGAGGGAGCTTCCAGGGGGAAACGCCTGGTATCTTTATAGTCCTGTCGGGTTT
CGCCACCTCTGACTTGAGCGTCGATTTTTGTGATGCTCGTCAGGGGGGCGGAGCCTATGGAAAAACGCCA
GCAACGCGGCCTTTTTACGGTTCCTGGCCTTTTGCTGGCCTTTTGCTCACATGTTCTTTCCTGCGTTATC
CCCTGATTCTGTGGATAACCGTATTACCGCCTTTGAGTGAGCTGATACCGCTCGCCGCAGCCGAACGACC
GAGCGCAGCGAGTCAGTGAGCGAGGAAGCGGAAGAGCGCCTGATGCGGTATTTTCTCCTTACGCATCTGT
GCGGTATTTCACACCGCAATGGTGCACTCTCAGTACAATCTGCTCTGATGCCGCATAGTTAAGCCAGTAT
ACACTCCGCTATCGCTACGTGACTGGGTCATGGCTGCGCCCCGACACCCGCCAACACCCGCTGACGCGCC
CTGACGGGCTTGTCTGCTCCCGGCATCCGCTTACAGACAAGCTGTGACCGTCTCCGGGAGCTGCATGTGT
CAGAGGTTTTCACCGTCATCACCGAAACGCGCGAGGCAGCTGCGGTAAAGCTCATCAGCGTGGTCGTGAA
GCGATTCACAGATGTCTGCCTGTTCATCCGCGTCCAGCTCGTTGAGTTTCTCCAGAAGCGTTAATGTCTG
GCTTCTGATAAAGCGGGCCATGTTAAGGGCGGTTTTTTCCTGTTTGGTCACTGATGCCTCCGTGTAAGGG
GGATTTCTGTTCATGGGGGTAATGATACCGATGAAACGAGAGAGGATGCTCACGATACGGGTTACTGATG
ATGAACATGCCCGGTTACTGGAACGTTGTGAGGGTAAACAACTGGCGGTATGGATGCGGCGGGACCAGAG
AAAAATCACTCAGGGTCAATGCCAGCGCTTCGTTAATACAGATGTAGGTGTTCCACAGGGTAGCCAGCAG
CATCCTGCGATGCAGATCCGGAACATAATGGTGCAGGGCGCTGACTTCCGCGTTTCCAGACTTTACGAAA
CACGGAAACCGAAGACCATTCATGTTGTTGCTCAGGTCGCAGACGTTTTGCAGCAGCAGTCGCTTCACGT
TCGCTCGCGTATCGGTGATTCATTCTGCTAACCAGTAAGGCAACCCCGCCAGCCTAGCCGGGTCCTCAAC
GACAGGAGCACGATCATGCGCACCCGTGGGGCCGCCATGCCGGCGATAATGGCCTGCTTCTCGCCGAAAC
GTTTGGTGGCGGGACCAGTGACGAAGGCTTGAGCGAGGGCGTGCAAGATTCCGAATACCGCAAGCGACAG
GCCGATCATCGTCGCGCTCCAGCGAAAGCGGTCCTCGCCGAAAATGACCCAGAGCGCTGCCGGCACCTGT
CCTACGAGTTGCATGATAAAGAAGACAGTCATAAGTGCGGCGACGATAGTCATGCCCCGCGCCCACCGGA
AGGAGCTGACTGGGTTGAAGGCTCTCAAGGGCATCGGTCGAGATCCCGGTGCCTAATGAGTGAGCTAACT
TACATTAATTGCGTTGCGCTCACTGCCCGCTTTCCAGTCGGGAAACCTGTCGTGCCAGCTGCATTAATGA
ATCGGCCAACGCGCGGGGAGAGGCGGTTTGCGTATTGGGCGCCAGGGTGGTTTTTCTTTTCACCAGTGAG
ACGGGCAACAGCTGATTGCCCTTCACCGCCTGGCCCTGAGAGAGTTGCAGCAAGCGGTCCACGCTGGTTT
GCCCCAGCAGGCGAAAATCCTGTTTGATGGTGGTTAACGGCGGGATATAACATGAGCTGTCTTCGGTATC
GTCGTATCCCACTACCGAGATGTCCGCACCAACGCGCAGCCCGGACTCGGTAATGGCGCGCATTGCGCCC
AGCGCCATCTGATCGTTGGCAACCAGCATCGCAGTGGGAACGATGCCCTCATTCAGCATTTGCATGGTTT
GTTGAAAACCGGACATGGCACTCCAGTCGCCTTCCCGTTCCGCTATCGGCTGAATTTGATTGCGAGTGAG
ATATTTATGCCAGCCAGCCAGACGCAGACGCGCCGAGACAGAACTTAATGGGCCCGCTAACAGCGCGATT
TGCTGGTGACCCAATGCGACCAGATGCTCCACGCCCAGTCGCGTACCGTCTTCATGGGAGAAAATAATAC
TGTTGATGGGTGTCTGGTCAGAGACATCAAGAAATAACGCCGGAACATTAGTGCAGGCAGCTTCCACAGC
AATGGCATCCTGGTCATCCAGCGGATAGTTAATGATCAGCCCACTGACGCGTTGCGCGAGAAGATTGTGC
ACCGCCGCTTTACAGGCTTCGACGCCGCTTCGTTCTACCATCGACACCACCACGCTGGCACCCAGTTGAT
CGGCGCGAGATTTAATCGCCGCGACAATTTGCGACGGCGCGTGCAGGGCCAGACTGGAGGTGGCAACGCC
AATCAGCAACGACTGTTTGCCCGCCAGTTGTTGTGCCACGCGGTTGGGAATGTAATTCAGCTCCGCCATC
GCCGCTTCCACTTTTTCCCGCGTTTTCGCAGAAACGTGGCTGGCCTGGTTCACCACGCGGGAAACGGTCT
GATAAGAGACACCGGCATACTCTGCGACATCGTATAACGTTACTGGTTTCACATTCACCACCCTGAATTG
ACTCTCTTCCGGGCGCTATCATGCCATACCGCGAAAGGTTTTGCGCCATTCGATGGTGTCCGGGATCTCG
ACGCTCTCCCTTATGCGACTCCTGCATTAGGAAGCAGCCCAGTAGTAGGTTGAGGCCGTTGAGCACCGCC
GCCGCAAGGAATGGTGCATGCAAGGAGATGGCGCCCAACAG
